>Addgene plasmid #228356 | pHPHS232 | addgene full sequence | sequence record 455149 | Addgene NGS Result
TGCAGCTCTGGCCCGTGTCTCAAAATCTCTGATGTTACATTGCACAAGATAAAAATATATCATCATGAAC
AATAAAACTGTCTGCTTACATAAACAGTAATACAAGGGGTGTTATGAGCCATATTCAACGGGAAACGTCG
AGGCCGCGATTAAATTCCAACATGGATGCTGATTTATATGGGTATAAATGGGCTCGCGATAATGTCGGGC
AATCAGGTGCGACAATCTATCGCTTGTATGGGAAGCCCGATGCGCCAGAGTTGTTTCTGAAACATGGCAA
AGGTAGCGTTGCCAATGATGTTACAGATGAGATGGTCAGACTAAACTGGCTGACGGAATTTATGCCTCTT
CCGACCATCAAGCATTTTATCCGTACTCCTGATGATGCATGGTTACTCACCACTGCGATCCCCGGAAAAA
CAGCATTCCAGGTATTAGAAGAATATCCTGATTCAGGTGAAAATATTGTTGATGCGCTGGCAGTGTTCCT
GCGCCGGTTGCATTCGATTCCTGTTTGTAATTGTCCTTTTAACAGCGATCGCGTATTTCGTCTCGCTCAG
GCGCAATCACGAATGAATAACGGTTTGGTTGATGCGAGTGATTTTGATGACGAGCGTAATGGCTGGCCTG
TTGAACAAGTCTGGAAAGAAATGCATAAACTTTTGCCATTCTCACCGGATTCAGTCGTCACTCATGGTGA
TTTCTCACTTGATAACCTTATTTTTGACGAGGGGAAATTAATAGGTTGTATTGATGTTGGACGAGTCGGA
ATCGCAGACCGATACCAGGATCTTGCCATCCTATGGAACTGCCTCGGTGAGTTTTCTCCTTCATTACAGA
AACGGCTTTTTCAAAAATATGGTATTGATAATCCTGATATGAATAAATTGCAGTTTCATTTGATGCTCGA
TGAGTTTTTCTAATCAGAATTGGTTAATTGGTTGTAACATTATTCAGATTGGGCTTGATTTAAAACTTCA
TTTTTAATTTAAAAGGATCTAGGTGAAGATCCTTTTTGATAATCTCATGACCAAAATCCCTTAACGTGAG
TTTTCGTTCCACTGAGCGTCAGACCCCGTAGAAAAGATCAAAGGATCTTCTTGAGATCCTTTTTTTCTGC
GCGTAATCTGCTGCTTGCAAACAAAAAAACCACCGCTACCAGCGGTGGTTTGTTTGCCGGATCAAGAGCT
ACCAACTCTTTTTCCGAAGGTAACTGGCTTCAGCAGAGCGCAGATACCAAATACTGTTCTTCTAGTGTAG
CCGTAGTTAGGCCACCACTTCAAGAACTCTGTAGCACCGCCTACATACCTCGCTCTGCTAATCCTGTTAC
CAGTGGCTGCTGCCAGTGGCGATAAGTCGTGTCTTACCGGGTTGGACTCAAGACGATAGTTACCGGATAA
GGCGCAGCGGTCGGGCTGAACGGGGGGTTCGTGCACACAGCCCAGCTTGGAGCGAACGACCTACACCGAA
CTGAGATACCTACAGCGTGAGCTATGAGAAAGCGCCACGCTTCCCGAAGGGAGAAAGGCGGACAGGTATC
CGGTAAGCGGCAGGGTCGGAACAGGAGAGCGCACGAGGGAGCTTCCAGGGGGAAACGCCTGGTATCTTTA
TAGTCCTGTCGGGTTTCGCCACCTCTGACTTGAGCGTCGATTTTTGTGATGCTCGTCAGGGGGGCGGAGC
CTATGGAAAAACGCCAGCAACGCGGCCTTTTTACGGTTCCTGGCCTTTTGCTGGCCTTTTGCTCACATGT
TCTTTCCTGCGTTATCCCCTGATTCTGTGGATAACCGTATTACCGCCTTTGAGTGAGCTGATACCGCTCG
CCGCAGCCGAACGACCGAGCGCAGCGAGTCAGTGAGCGAGGAAGCGGAAGAGCGCCCAATACGCAAACCG
CCTCTCCCCGCGCGTTGGCCGATTCATTAATGCAGCTGGCACGACAGGTTTCCCGACTGGAAAGCGGGCA
GTGAGCGCAACGCAATTAATGTGAGTTAGCTCACTCATTAGGCACCCCAGGCTTTACACTTTATGCTTCC
GGCTCGTATGTTGTGTGGAATTGTGAGCGGATAACAATTTCACACAGGAAACAGCTATGACCATGATTAC
GCCGCGGCCGCTGCTTTCTCTGACCAGCATTCTCTCCCCTGGGCCTGTGCCGCTTTCTGTCTGCAGCTTG
TGGCCTGGGTCACCTCTACGGCTGGCCCAGATCCTTCCCTGCCGCCTCCTTCAGGTTCCGTCTTCCTCCA
CTCCCTCTTCCCCTTGCTCTCTGCTGTGTTGCTGCCCAAGGATGCTCTTTCCGGAGCACTTCCTTCTCGG
CGCTGCACCACGTGATGTCCTCTGAGCGGATCCTCCCCGTGTCTGGGTCCTCTCCGGGCATCTCTCCTCC
CTCACCCAACCCCATGCCGTCTTCACTCGCTGGGTTCCCTTTTCCTTCTCCTTCTGGGGCCTGTGCCATC
TCTCGTTTCTTAGGATGGCCTTCTCCGACGGATGTCTCCCTTGCGTCCCGCCTCCCCTTCTTGTAGGCCT
GCATCATCACCGTTTTTCTGGACAACCCCAAAGTACCCCGTCTCCCTGGCTTTAGCCACCTCTCCATCCT
CTTGCTTTCTTTGCCTGGACACCCCGTTCTCCTGTGGATTCGGGTCACCTCTCACTCCTTTCATTTGGGC
AGCTCCCCTACCCCCCTTACCTCTCTAGTCTGTGCTAGCTCTTCCAGCCCCCTGTCATGGCATCTTCCAG
GGGTCCGAGAGCTCAGCTAGTCTTCTTCCTCCAACCCGGGCCCCTATGTCCACTTCAGGACAGCATGTTT
GCTGCCTCCAGGGATCCTGTGTCCCCGAGCTGGGACCACCTTATATTCCCAGGGCCGGTTAATGTGGCTC
TGGTTCTGGGTACTTTTATCTGTCCCCTCCACCCCACAGTGGGGCGCGGCCGCATAACTTCGTATAGCAT
ACATTATACGAAGTTATCTGACCTCTTCTCTTCCTCCCACAGGGCCTCGAGAGATCTGGCAGCGGAGAGG
GCAGAGGAAGTCTTCTAACATGCGGTGACGTGGAGGAGAATCCCGGCCCTAGGATTGAACAAGATGGATT
GCACGCAGGTTCTCCGGCCGCTTGGGTGGAGAGGCTATTCGGCTATGACTGGGCACAACAGACAATCGGC
TGCTCTGATGCCGCCGTGTTCCGGCTGTCAGCGCAGGGGCGCCCGGTTCTTTTTGTCAAGACCGACCTGT
CCGGTGCCCTGAATGAACTGCAGGACGAGGCAGCGCGGCTATCGTGGCTGGCCACGACGGGCGTTCCTTG
CGCAGCTGTGCTCGACGTTGTCACTGAAGCGGGAAGGGACTGGCTGCTATTGGGCGAAGTGCCGGGGCAG
GATCTCCTGTCATCTCACCTTGCTCCTGCCGAGAAAGTATCCATCATGGCTGATGCAATGCGGCGGCTGC
ATACGCTTGATCCGGCTACCTGCCCATTCGACCACCAAGCGAAACATCGCATCGAGCGAGCACGTACTCG
GATGGAAGCCGGTCTTGTCGATCAGGATGATCTGGACGAAGAGCATCAGGGGCTCGCGCCAGCCGAACTG
TTCGCCAGGCTCAAGGCGCGCATGCCCGACGGCGAGGATCTCGTCGTGACCCATGGCGATGCCTGCTTGC
CGAATATCATGGTGGAAAATGGCCGCTTTTCTGGATTCATCGACTGTGGCCGGCTGGGTGTGGCGGACCG
CTATCAGGACATAGCGTTGGCTACCCGTGATATTGCTGAAGAGCTTGGCGGCGAATGGGCTGACCGCTTC
CTCGTGCTTTACGGTATCGCCGCTCCCGATTCGCAGCGCATCGCCTTCTATCGCCTTCTTGACGAGTTCT
TCTAACACCTGGTGCATGACCCGCAAGCCCGGTGCCTGACTGTGCCTTCTAGTTGCCAGCCATCTGTTGT
TTGCCCCTCCCCCGTGCCTTCCTTGACCCTGGAAGGTGCCACTCCCACTGTCCTTTCCTAATAAAATGAG
GAAATTGCATCGCATTGTCTGAGTAGGTGTCATTCTATTCTGGGGGGTGGGGTGGGGCAGGACAGCAAGG
GGGAGGATTGGGAAGACAATAGCAGGCATGCTGGGGATGCGGTGGGCTCTATGGATAACTTCGTATAGCA
TACATTATACGAAGTTATGAGCTCACGGGGACAGCCCCCCCCCAAAGCCCCCAGGGATGTAATTACGTCC
CTCCCCCGCTAGGGGGCAGCAGCGAGCCGCCCGGGGCTCCGCTCCGGTCCGGCGCTCCCCCCGCATCCCC
GAGCCGGCAGCGTGCGGGGACAGCCCGGGCACGGGGAAGGTGGCACGGGATCGCTTTCCTCTGAACGCTT
CTCGCTGCTCTTTGAGCCTGCAGACACCTGGGGGGATACGGGGAAAAAGCTTTAGGCTGAAAGAGAGATT
TAGAATGACAGAATCATAGAACGGCCTGGGTTGCAAAGGAGCACAGTGCTCATCCAGATCCAACCCCCTG
CTATGTGCAGGGTCATCAACCAGCAGCCCAGGCTGCCCAGAGCCACATCCAGCCTGGCCTTGAATGCCTG
CAGGGATGGGGCATCCACAGCCTCCTTGGGCAACCTGTTCAGTGCGTCACCACCCTCTGGGGGAAAAACT
GCCTCCTCATATCCAACCCAAACCTCCCCTGTCTCAGTGTAAAGCCATTCCCCCTTGTCCTATCAAGGGG
GAGTTTGCTGTGACATTGTTGGTCTGGGGTGACACATGTTTGCCAATTCAGTGCATCACGGAGAGGCAGA
TCTTGGGGATAAGGAAGTGCAGGACAGCATGGACGTGGGACATGCAGGTGTTGAGGGCTCTGGGACACTC
TCCAAGTCACAGCGTTCAGAACAGCCTTAAGGATAAGAAGATAGGATAGAAGGACAAAGAGCAAGTTAAA
ACCCAGCATGGAGAGGAGCACAAAAAGGCCACAGACACTGCTGGTCCCTGTGTCTGAGCCTGCATGTTTG
ATGGTGTCTGGATGCAAGCAGAAGGGGTGGAAGAGCTTGCCTGGAGAGATACAGCTGGGTCAGTAGGACT
GGGACAGGCAGCTGGAGAATTGCCATGTAGATGTTCATACAATCGTCAAATCATGAAGGCTGGAAAAGCC
CTCCAAGATCCCCAAGACCAACCCCAACCCACCCACCGTGCCCACTGGCCATGTCCCTCAGTGCCACATC
CCCACAGTTCTTCATCACCTCCAGGGACGGTGACCCCCCCACCTCCGTGGGCAGCTGTGCCACTGCAGCA
CCGCTCTTTGGAGAAGGTAAATCTTGCTAAATCCAGCCCGACCCTCCCCTGGCACAACGTAAGGCCATTA
TCTCTCATCCAACTCCAGGACGGAGTCAGTGAGAATATTGGCGCGCCGATATCCGATGAGGCCCTTTCGT
CTTCACTCGAGTTTACTCCCTATCAGTGATAGAGAACGTATGAAGAGTTTACTCCCTATCAGTGATAGAG
AACGTATGCAGACTTTACTCCCTATCAGTGATAGAGAACGTATAAGGAGTTTACTCCCTATCAGTGATAG
AGAACGTATGACCAGTTTACTCCCTATCAGTGATAGAGAACGTATCTACAGTTTACTCCCTATCAGTGAT
AGAGAACGTATATCCAGTTTACTCCCTATCAGTGATAGAGAACGTATGTCGAGGTAGGCGTGTACGGTGG
GCGCCTATAAAAGCAGAGCTCGTTTAGTGAACCGTCAGATCGCCTGGAGCAATTCCACAACACTTTTGTC
TTATACTTGGGTTTGTCTGGTCAACCACCGCGGTCTCAGTGGTGTACGGTACAAACCGCCACCATGGTGT
CTAAGGGCGAAGAGCTGATTAAGGAGAACATGCACATGAAGCTGTACATGGAGGGCACCGTGGACAACCA
TCACTTCAAGTGCACATCCGAGGGCGAAGGCAAGCCCTACGAGGGCACCCAGACCATGAGAATCAAGGTG
GTCGAGGGCGGCCCTCTCCCCTTCGCCTTCGACATCCTGGCTACTAGCTTCCTCTACGGCAGCAAGACCT
TCATCAACCACACCCAGGGCATCCCCGACTTCTTCAAGCAGTCCTTCCCTGAGGGCTTCACATGGGAGAG
AGTCACCACATACGAAGACGGGGGCGTGCTGACCGCTACCCAGGACACCAGCCTCCAGGACGGCTGCCTC
ATCTACAACGTCAAGATCAGAGGGGTGAACTTCACATCCAACGGCCCTGTGATGCAGAAGAAAACACTCG
GCTGGGAGGCCTTCACCGAGACGCTGTACCCCGCTGACGGCGGCCTGGAAGGCAGAAACGACATGGCCCT
GAAGCTCGTGGGCGGGAGCCATCTGATCGCAAACGCCAAGACCACATATAGATCCAAGAAACCCGCTAAG
AACCTCAAGATGCCTGGCGTCTACTATGTGGACTACAGACTGGAAAGAATCAAGGAGGCCAACAACGAGA
CCTACGTCGAGCAGCACGAGGTGGCAGTGGCCAGATACTGCGACCTCCCTAGCAAACTGGGGCACAAGCT
TAATGGGAGCGGAGCTACTAACTTCAGCCTGCTGAAGCAGGCTGGAGACGTGGAGGAGAACCCTGGACCT
TCCGCCAACCTCGAGGGAGTGCAGGTGGAGACTATCTCCCCAGGAGACGGGCGCACCTTCCCCAAGCGCG
GCCAGACCTGCGTGGTGCACTACACCGGGATGCTTGAAGATGGAAAGAAAGTTGATTCCTCCCGGGACAG
AAACAAGCCCTTTAAGTTTATGCTAGGCAAGCAGGAGGTGATCCGAGGCTGGGAAGAAGGGGTTGCCCAG
ATGAGTGTGGGTCAGAGAGCCAAACTGACTATATCTCCAGATTATGCCTATGGTGCCACTGGGCACCCAG
GCATCATCCCACCACATGCCACTCTCGTCTTCGATGTGGAGCTTCTAAAACTGGAATCTGGCGGTGGATC
CGGAGTCGACGGATTTGGTGATGTCGGTGCTCTTGAGAGTTTGAGGGGAAATGCAGATTTGGCTTACATC
CTGAGCATGGAGCCCTGTGGCCACTGCCTCATTATCAACAATGTGAACTTCTGCCGTGAGTCCGGGCTCC
GCACCCGCACTGGCTCCAACATCGACTGTGAGAAGTTGCGGCGTCGCTTCTCCTCGCTGCATTTCATGGT
GGAGGTGAAGGGCGACCTGACTGCCAAGAAAATGGTGCTGGCTTTGCTGGAGCTGGCGCGGCAGGACCAC
GGTGCTCTGGACTGCTGCGTGGTGGTCATTCTCTCTCACGGCTGTCAGGCCAGCCACCTGCAGTTCCCAG
GGGCTGTCTACGGCACAGATGGATGCCCTGTGTCGGTCGAGAAGATTGTGAACATCTTCAATGGGACCAG
CTGCCCCAGCCTGGGAGGGAAGCCCAAGCTCTTTTTCATCCAGGCCTGTGGTGGGGAGCAGAAAGACCAT
GGGTTTGAGGTGGCCTCCACTTCCCCTGAAGACGAGTCCCCTGGCAGTAACCCCGAGCCAGATGCCACCC
CGTTCCAGGAAGGTTTGAGGACCTTCGACCAGCTGGACGCCATATCTAGTTTGCCCACACCCAGTGACAT
CTTTGTGTCCTACTCTACTTTCCCAGGTTTTGTTTCCTGGAGGGACCCCAAGAGTGGCTCCTGGTACGTT
GAGACCCTGGACGACATCTTTGAGCAGTGGGCTCACTCTGAAGACCTGCAGTCCCTCCTGCTTAGGGTCG
CTAATGCTGTTTCGGTGAAAGGGATTTATAAACAGATGCCTGGTTGCTTTAATTTCCTCCGGAAAAAACT
TTTCTTTAAAACATCAGTCGACTATCCGTACGACGTACCAGACTACGCACTCGACTCTGGCAGCGGAGAG
GGCAGAGGAAGTCTTCTAACATGCGGTGACGTGGAGGAGAATCCCGGCCCTGCCAAGCCTTTGTCTCAAG
AAGAATCCACCCTCATTGAAAGAGCAACGGCTACAATCAACAGCATCCCCATCTCTGAAGACTACAGCGT
CGCCAGCGCAGCTCTCTCTAGCGACGGCCGCATCTTCACTGGTGTCAATGTATATCATTTTACTGGGGGA
CCTTGTGCAGAACTCGTGGTGCTGGGCACTGCTGCTGCTGCGGCAGCTGGCAACCTGACTTGTATCGTCG
CGATCGGAAATGAGAACAGGGGCATCTTGAGCCCCTGCGGACGGTGCCGACAGGTGCTTCTCGATCTGCA
TCCTGGGATCAAAGCCATAGTGAAGGACAGTGATGGACAGCCGACGGCAGTTGGGATTCGTGAATTGCTG
CCCTCTGGTTATGTGTGGGAGGGCTAGTAAACGCGTGAATTCACTCCTCAGGTGCAGGCTGCCTATCAGA
AGGTGGTGGCTGGTGTGGCCAATGCCCTGGCTCACAAATACCACTGAGATCTTTTTCCCTCTGCCAAAAA
TTATGGGGACATCATGAAGCCCCTTGAGCATCTGACTTCTGGCTAATAAAGGAAATTTATTTTCATTGCA
ATAGTGTGTTGGAATTTTTTGTGTCTCTCACTCGGAAGGACATATGGGAGGGCAAATCATTTAAAACATC
AGAATGAGTATTTGGTTTAGAGTTTGGCAACATATGCCCATATGCTGGCTGCCATGAACAAAGGTTGGCT
ATAAAGAGGTCATCAGTATATGAAACAGCCCCCTGCTGTCCATTCCTTATTCCATAGAAAAGCCTTGACT
TGAGGTTAGATTTTTTTTATATTTTGTTTTGTGTTATTTTTTTCTTTAACATCCCTAAAATTTTCCTTAC
ATGTTTTACTAGCCAGATTTTTCCTCCTCTCCTGACTACTCCCAGTCATAGCTGTCCCTCTTCTCTTATG
GAGATCACCGGTATAACTTCGTATAATGTATACTATACGAAGTTATGGTACCTTAATTAAGTTAACATGC
ATAGTACTGAGCTCACGGGGACAGCCCCCCCCCAAAGCCCCCAGGGATGTAATTACGTCCCTCCCCCGCT
AGGGGGCAGCAGCGAGCCGCCCGGGGCTCCGCTCCGGTCCGGCGCTCCCCCCGCATCCCCGAGCCGGCAG
CGTGCGGGGACAGCCCGGGCACGGGGAAGGTGGCACGGGATCGCTTTCCTCTGAACGCTTCTCGCTGCTC
TTTGAGCCTGCAGACACCTGGGGGGATACGGGGAAAAAGCTTTAGGCTGAAAGAGAGATTTAGAATGACA
GAATCATAGAACGGCCTGGGTTGCAAAGGAGCACAGTGCTCATCCAGATCCAACCCCCTGCTATGTGCAG
GGTCATCAACCAGCAGCCCAGGCTGCCCAGAGCCACATCCAGCCTGGCCTTGAATGCCTGCAGGGATGGG
GCATCCACAGCCTCCTTGGGCAACCTGTTCAGTGCGTCACCACCCTCTGGGGGAAAAACTGCCTCCTCAT
ATCCAACCCAAACCTCCCCTGTCTCAGTGTAAAGCCATTCCCCCTTGTCCTATCAAGGGGGAGTTTGCTG
TGACATTGTTGGTCTGGGGTGACACATGTTTGCCAATTCAGTGCATCACGGAGAGGCAGATCTTGGGGAT
AAGGAAGTGCAGGACAGCATGGACGTGGGACATGCAGGTGTTGAGGGCTCTGGGACACTCTCCAAGTCAC
AGCGTTCAGAACAGCCTTAAGGATAAGAAGATAGGATAGAAGGACAAAGAGCAAGTTAAAACCCAGCATG
GAGAGGAGCACAAAAAGGCCACAGACACTGCTGGTCCCTGTGTCTGAGCCTGCATGTTTGATGGTGTCTG
GATGCAAGCAGAAGGGGTGGAAGAGCTTGCCTGGAGAGATACAGCTGGGTCAGTAGGACTGGGACAGGCA
GCTGGAGAATTGCCATGTAGATGTTCATACAATCGTCAAATCATGAAGGCTGGAAAAGCCCTCCAAGATC
CCCAAGACCAACCCCAACCCACCCACCGTGCCCACTGGCCATGTCCCTCAGTGCCACATCCCCACAGTTC
TTCATCACCTCCAGGGACGGTGACCCCCCCACCTCCGTGGGCAGCTGTGCCACTGCAGCACCGCTCTTTG
GAGAAGGTAAATCTTGCTAAATCCAGCCCGACCCTCCCCTGGCACAACGTAAGGCCATTATCTCTCATCC
AACTCCAGGACGGAGTCAGTGAGAATATTGTTTAAACCCGCGTTACATAACTTACGGTAAATGGCCCGCC
TGGCTGACCGCCCAACGACCCCCGCCCATTGACGTCAATAATGACGTATGTTCCCATAGTAACGCCAATA
GGGACTTTCCATTGACGTCAATGGGTGGAGTATTTACGGTAAACTGCCCACTTGGCAGTACATCAAGTGT
ATCATATGCCAAGTACGCCCCCTATTGACGTCAATGACGGTAAATGGCCCGCCTGGCATTATGCCCAGTA
CATGACCTTATGGGACTTTCCTACTTGGCAGTACATCTACGTATTAGTCATCGCTATTACCATGGTGATG
CGGTTTTGGCAGTACATCAATGGGCGTGGATAGCGGTTTGACTCACGGGGATTTCCAAGTCTCCACCCCA
TTGACGTCAATGGGAGTTTGTTTTGGCACCAAAATCAACGGGACTTTCCAAAATGTCGTAACAACTCCGC
CCCATTGACGCAAATGGGCGGTAGGCGTGTACGGTGGGAGGTCTATATAAGCAGAGCTCGTTTAGTGAAC
CGTCAGATCGCCTGGAGACGCCATCCACGCTGTTTTGACCTCCATAGAAGACACCGACTCTAGTCCAGTG
TGGTGGAATTCTGCAGATATCAACAAGTTTGTACAAAAAAGTTGGCACCATGTCTAGACTGGACAAGAGC
AAAGTCATAAACGGAGCTCTGGAATTACTCAATGGTGTCGGTATCGAAGGCCTGACGACAAGGAAACTCG
CTCAAAAGCTGGGAGTTGAGCAGCCTACCCTGTACTGGCACGTGAAGAACAAGCGGGCCCTGCTCGATGC
CCTGCCAATCGAGATGCTGGACAGGCATCATACCCACTTCTGCCCCCTGGAAGGCGAGTCATGGCAAGAC
TTTCTGCGGAACAACGCCAAGTCATACCGCTGTGCTCTCCTCTCACATCGCGACGGGGCTAAAGTGCATC
TCGGCACCCGCCCAACAGAGAAACAGTACGAAACCCTGGAAAATCAGCTCGCGTTCCTGTGTCAGCAAGG
CTTCTCCCTGGAGAACGCACTGTACGCTCTGTCCGCCGTGGGCCACTTTACACTGGGCTGCGTATTGGAG
GAACAGGAGCATCAAGTAGCAAAAGAGGAAAGAGAGACACCTACCACCGATTCTATGCCCCCACTTCTGA
GACAAGCAATTGAGCTGTTCGACCGGCAGGGAGCCGAACCTGCCTTCCTTTTCGGCCTGGAACTAATCAT
ATGTGGCCTGGAGAAACAGCTAAAGTGCGAAAGCGGCGGGCCGACCGACGCCCTTGACGATTTTGACTTA
GACATGCTCCCAGCCGATGCCCTTGACGATTTTGACCTTGACATGCTCCCCGGGTAAGATCCAGACATGA
TAAGATACATTGATGAGTTTGGACAAACCACAACTAGAATGCAGTGAAAAAAATGCTTTATTTGTGAAAT
TTGTGATGCTATTGCTTTATTTGTAACCATTATAAGCTGCAATAAACACTAGGGACAGGATTGGTGACAG
AAAAGCCCCATCCTTAGGCCTCCTCCTTCCTAGTCTCCTGATATTGGGTCTAACCCCCACCTCCTGTTAG
GCAGATTCCTTATCTGGTGACACACCCCCATTTCCTGGAGCCATCTCTCTCCTTGCCAGAACCTCTAAGG
TTTGCTTACGATGGAGCCAGAGAGGATCCTGGGAGGGAGAGCTTGGCAGGGGGTGGGAGGGAAGGGGGGG
ATGCGTGACCTGCCCGGTTCTCAGTGGCCACCCTGCGCTACCCTCTCCCAGAACCTGAGCTGCTCTGACG
CGGCTGTCTGGTGCGTTTCACTGATCCTGGTGCTGCAGCTTCCTTACACTTCCCAAGAGGAGAAGCAGTT
TGGAAAAACAAAATCAGAATAAGTTGGTCCTGAGTTCTAACTTTGGCTCTTCACCTTTCTAGTCCCCAAT
TTATATTGTTCCTCCGTGCGTCAGTTTTACCTGTGAGATAAGGCCAGTAGCCAGCCCCGTCCTGGCAGGG
CTGTGGTGAGGAGGGGGGTGTCCGTGTGGAAAACTCCCTTTGTGAGAATGGTGCGTCCTAGGTGTTCACC
AGGTCGTGGCCGCCTCTACTCCCTTTCTCTTTCTCCATCCTTCTTTCCTTAAAGAGTCCCCAGTGCTATC
TGGGACATATTCCTCCGCCCAGAGCAGGGTCCCGCTTCCCTAAGGCCCTGCTCTGGGCTTCTGGGTTTGA
GTCCTTGGCAAGCCCAGGAGAGGCGCTCAGGCTTCCCTGTCCCCCTTCCTCGTCCACCATCTCATGCCCC
TGGCTCTCCTGCCCCTTCCCTACAGGGGTTCCTGGCTCTGCTCTGTTTAAACACTGGCCGTCGTTTTACA
ACGTCGTGACTGGGAAAACCCTGGCGTTACCCAACTTAATCGCCTTGCAGCACATCCCCCTTTCGCCAGC
TGGCGTAATAGCGAAGAGGCCCGCACCGATCGCCCTTCCCAACAGTTGCGCAGCCTGAATGGCGAATGGC
GCCTGATGCGGTATTTTCTCCTTACGCATCTGTGCGGTATTTCACACCGCATATGGTGCACTCTCAGTAC
AATCTGCTCTGATGCCGCATAGTTAAGCCAGCCCCGACACCCGCCAACACCCGCTGACGCGCCCTGACGG
GCTTGTCTGCTCCCGGCATCCGCTTACAGACAAGCTGTGACCGTCTCCGGGAGCTGCATGTGTCAGAGGT
TTTCACCGTCATCACCGAAACGCGCGA
Features (pLannotate 1.2.2; 32 found; start..end, strand, type, name):
    114..923     +  CDS            KanR: aminoglycoside phosphotransferase; aph(3')-Ia; confers resistance to kanamycin in bacteria or G418 (Geneticin®) in eukaryotes
   1101..1689    +  rep_origin     ori: high-copy-number ColE1/pMB1/pBR322/pUC origin of replication
   1872..1964    +  CDS            lacI (fragment): lac repressor; lacI; The lac repressor binds to the lac operator to inhibit transcription in E. coli. This inhibition can be relieved by adding lactose or isopropyl-β-D-thiogalactopyranoside (IPTG).
   1977..1998    +  protein_bind   CAP binding site: CAP binding activates transcription in the presence of cAMP. E. coli catabolite activator protein
   2013..2043    +  promoter       lac promoter: promoter for the E. coli lac operon
   2047..2069    +  protein_bind   lac operator (fragment): The lac repressor binds to the lac operator to inhibit transcription in E. coli. This inhibition can be relieved by adding lactose or isopropyl-β-D-thiogalactopyranoside (IPTG). lac repressor encoded by lacI
   2112..2915    +  misc_feature   HA-L: left homology arm from the adeno-associated virus integration site (AAVS1) within intron 1 of the human PPP1R12C gene
   2924..2957    +  protein_bind   loxP: Cre-mediated recombination occurs in the 8-bp core sequence (GCATACAT). Cre recombinase
   2958..2983    +  misc_feature   SA: splice acceptor site
   3063..3853    +  CDS            NeoR/KanR (fragment): aminoglycoside phosphotransferase from Tn5; aph(3')-II (or nptII); confers resistance to neomycin, kanamycin, and G418 (Geneticin®)
   3856..3889    +  CDS            PuroR (fragment): puromycin N-acetyltransferase; pac from Streptomyces alboniger; confers resistance to puromycin
   3890..4114    +  polyA_signal   bGH poly(A) signal: bovine growth hormone polyadenylation signal
   4115..4148    +  protein_bind   loxP: Cre-mediated recombination occurs in the 8-bp core sequence (GCATACAT). Cre recombinase
   4693..4821    -  CDS            OR51A4 (fragment): O51A4_HUMAN - Experimental evidence at transcript level: Swiss-Prot protein existence level 2. Odorant receptor. From Homo sapiens (Human).
   5399..5748    +  promoter       TRE3GV promoter: 3rd-generation Tet-responsive promoter that can be activated by binding of Tet-On® 3G, optimized for retroviral and lentiviral vectors
   5804..6514    +  CDS            mTagBFP2: mTagBFP2 is a basic (constitutively fluorescent) blue fluorescent protein published in 2011, derived from Entacmaea quadricolor. It is reported to be a very rapidly-maturing monomer with very low acid sensitivity.
   6596..6916    +  CDS            DmrB: F36V mutant of FK506-binding protein FKBP12 binds synthetic ligands that do not bind wild-type FKBP
   6926..7786    +  CDS            CASP9 (fragment): CASP9_HUMAN - Also known as MCH6. Experimental evidence at protein level: Swiss-Prot protein existence level 1. Isoform 2 lacks activity is an dominant-negative inhibitor of caspase-9. From Homo sapiens (Human).
   7892..8286    +  CDS            BSD (fragment): blasticidin S deaminase; Aspergillus terreus BSD; confers resistance to blasticidin
   8294..8374    +  CDS            HBB (fragment): HBB_PONPY - Experimental evidence at transcript level: Swiss-Prot protein existence level 2. Involved in oxygen transport from the lung to the various peripheral tissues. From Pongo pygmaeus (Bornean orangutan).
   8445..8500    +  polyA_signal   β-globin poly(A) signal: rabbit β-globin polyadenylation signal (Gil and Proudfoot, 1987)
   8833..8866    -  protein_bind   loxP511: Cre-mediated recombination occurs in the 8-bp core sequence (GTATACAT). loxP511 sites are compatible with each other, but incompatible with wild-type loxP sites. Cre recombinase
   9443..9571    -  CDS            OR51A4 (fragment): O51A4_HUMAN - Experimental evidence at transcript level: Swiss-Prot protein existence level 2. Odorant receptor. From Homo sapiens (Human).
  10121..10424   +  enhancer       CMV enhancer: human cytomegalovirus immediate early enhancer
  10425..10628   +  promoter       CMV promoter: human cytomegalovirus (CMV) immediate early promoter
  10734..10751   +  protein_bind   attB1 (fragment): mutant version of attB; core recombination site for the Gateway® BP reaction BP Clonase™
  10760..11467   +  CDS            rtTA3: reverse tetracycline transactivator 3 activates expression from Tet-responsive promoters in the presence of doxycycline
  11468..11598   -  polyA_signal   SV40 poly(A) signal: SV40 polyadenylation signal
  11598..12434   +  misc_feature   HA-R: right homology arm from the adeno-associated virus integration site (AAVS1) within intron 1 of the human PPP1R12C gene
  12442..12596   +  CDS            lacZα (fragment): LacZα fragment of β-galactosidase; lacZ fragment
  12602..12701   -  misc_feature   bom (fragment): basis of mobility region from pBR322
  12803..7       -  CDS            rop (fragment) (across the origin): Rop protein, which maintains plasmids at low copy number; rop
