[The description below was written by a language model from this plasmid's Addgene catalogue record and pLannotate feature annotations shown in this document.]
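Description:
pHPHS232 is a 12.8 kb mammalian donor plasmid, built on the pAAVS1P-iCAG.copGFP backbone, for installing a recombinase landing pad at the human AAVS1 safe-harbour locus by homology-directed repair. It is propagated in E. coli as a high-copy plasmid through a ColE1/pUC-type origin under kanamycin selection. Small lac, lacZα, bom and rop fragments are backbone remnants.

The payload lies between left and right homology arms taken from intron 1 of PPP1R12C. Immediately after the left arm is a gene-trap selection unit: a splice acceptor followed by a promoterless, T2A-linked neomycin resistance gene and a bGH polyadenylation signal, flanked by loxP sites. Because neo depends on splicing into the endogenous transcript, G418 resistance favours correctly targeted integrants. Downstream, a TRE3GV Tet-responsive promoter drives mTagBFP2 linked to an inducible caspase-9 (the F36V FKBP dimerisation domain joined to a caspase-9 fragment) and blasticidin S deaminase, ending in a rabbit β-globin poly(A) signal. A separate CMV enhancer/promoter cassette expresses rtTA3 with an SV40 poly(A), so the BFP-iCasp9-Bsd unit switches on with doxycycline. The catalogue field lists TRE3GV as the rtTA3 promoter, but the stated purpose and the feature table both indicate CMV. A loxP511 site is also annotated.

The record states that the landing pad carries a wild-type Bxb1 attP site, although the automated annotation does not mark it, so its position is not given. In such designs, Bxb1-mediated integration of an attB donor typically displaces the marker cassette, allowing loss of BFP and dimeriser-induced killing through iCasp9 to remove unrecombined cells. The associated work used the system for RNA-linked CRISPR screening in human cells.
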