Addgene plasmid #228356: pHPHS232
Purpose: Landing pad with Bxb1 attP_wildtype site, Dox-inducible BFP-iCasp9-Blasticidin, CMV-driven rtTA3, T2A-neomycin for HDR into AAVS1 locus
Depositing lab: Arvind Rasi Subramaniam. Depositing organization: Fred Hutchinson Cancer Center. Publication: Decoding post-transcriptional regulatory networks by RNA-linked CRISPR screening in human cells. Nugent PJ, Park H, Wladyka CL, Yelland JN, Sinha S, Chen KY, Bynum C, Quarterman G, Lee SC, Hsieh AC, Subramaniam AR. Nat Methods. 2025 Jun;22(6):1237-1246. doi: 10.1038/s41592-025-02702-6. Epub 2025 May 29. PubMed 40442371.
Backbone
  Vector backbone: pAAVS1P-iCAG.copGFP
  Vector type: Mammalian Expression
  Selectable markers: Neomycin (select with G418), Blasticidin
Growth in bacteria
  Bacterial resistance: Kanamycin, 50 μg/mL
  Growth temperature: 37°C
  Growth strain: NEB Stable
  Copy number: High Copy
Gene/Insert 1
  Gene/Insert name: mTagBFP2
  Species: Synthetic
  Promoter: TRE3GV
  Tag / fusion protein: iCasp9; Blasticidin S deaminase
  Cloning method: Gibson Cloning
  Sequencing primers: 5′ ctagtagccaggatgtc
Gene/Insert 2
  Gene/Insert name: Reverse tetracycline transactivator 3 (alt name: rtTA3)
  Species: Synthetic
  Promoter: TRE3GV
  Cloning method: Gibson Cloning
  Sequencing primers: 5′ AGGGAATCAGCATCGCTCATACTATATGGGGTAGGTGGGCCGGCCTT
Gene/Insert 3
  Gene/Insert name: neo
  Species: Synthetic
  Promoter: gene trap
  Cloning method: Gibson Cloning
  Sequencing primers: 5′ ctgacctcttctcttcctcccacagg
Terms and licenses: Academic/Nonprofit Terms; Industry Terms: Not Available to Industry
Depositor comments: Please visit https://doi.org/10.1101/2024.07.25.605204 for bioRxiv preprint.
How to cite: pHPHS232 was a gift from Arvind Rasi Subramaniam (Addgene plasmid # 228356 ; http://n2t.net/addgene:228356 ; RRID:Addgene_228356)
